Addgene plasmid #137038: pBB0238-TEV-His12
Purpose: expression clone from T7 promoter for full-length (signal peptide containing) B. burgdorferi BB0238 with C-terminal TEV-protease-cleavable His12
Depositing lab: Debra Hansen. Depositing organization: Arizona State University. Publication: Membrane directed expression in Escherichia coli of BBA57 and other virulence factors from the Lyme disease agent Borrelia burgdorferi. Robertson KE, Truong CD, Craciunescu FM, Chiu PL, Fromme P, Hansen DT. Sci Rep. 2019 Nov 26;9(1):17606. doi: 10.1038/s41598-019-53830-x. PubMed 31772280.
Backbone
  Vector backbone: pRSET-TEV-12His
  Vector type: Bacterial Expression
Growth in bacteria
  Bacterial resistance: Ampicillin, 100 μg/mL
  Growth temperature: 37°C
  Growth strain: DH5alpha
  Copy number: High Copy
Gene/Insert
  Gene/Insert name: AAC66635.2 (alt name: BB0238)
  Species: Borrelia burgdorferi B31
  Mutation: wild type, full-length protein, contains signal peptide
  Promoter: T7
  Tag / fusion protein: His12 (TEV protease cleavable) (C terminal on backbone)
  Cloning method: Ligation Independent Cloning
  Sequencing primers: 5′ TAATACGACTCACTATAGGG; 3′ GCTAGTTATTGCTCAGCGG
Terms and licenses: Academic/Nonprofit Terms; Industry Terms: Not Available to Industry
Depositor comments: This plasmid uses the T7 promoter to express in E. coli the full-length, wild-type protein containing a C-terminal TEV-protease-cleavable His12-tag. The protein sequence includes its N-terminal membrane-targeting signal peptide sequence. The gene encoding the protein does not have the same DNA sequence as B. burgdorferi because the gene has been optimized for expression in E. coli.
How to cite: pBB0238-TEV-His12 was a gift from Debra Hansen (Addgene plasmid # 137038 ; http://n2t.net/addgene:137038 ; RRID:Addgene_137038)
