[The description below was written by a language model from this plasmid's Addgene catalogue record and pLannotate feature annotations shown in this document.]
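Description:
pBB0238-TEV-His12 is a 3.6 kb bacterial expression plasmid built on the pRSET-TEV-12His backbone for producing the Borrelia burgdorferi B31 protein BB0238 in Escherichia coli. It is maintained as a high-copy plasmid through a ColE1/pUC-type origin of replication and selected with ampicillin via a β-lactamase gene driven by its own bla promoter. An f1 bacteriophage origin is also present, which in principle allows single-stranded DNA production with helper phage.

The expression cassette consists of a T7 promoter followed by the strong ribosome binding site from phage T7 gene 10, the BB0238 open reading frame, and a T7 terminator, so transcription depends on a host strain that supplies T7 RNA polymerase. The insert, introduced by ligation-independent cloning, encodes the wild-type, full-length protein, including its N-terminal membrane-targeting signal peptide. The DNA sequence itself was codon-optimized for E. coli and so differs from the native Borrelia gene. At the C terminus, the backbone contributes a twelve-histidine tag preceded by a TEV protease cleavage site, allowing metal-affinity purification and later removal of the tag. The automated feature table does not annotate the BB0238 coding region or the tag, but the gap between the ribosome binding site and the terminator is where they would be expected. The short lacI, lacZα and gene 10-derived "SET1" fragments it reports appear to be small backbone remnants rather than functional elements, and no lac operator is annotated.

Retaining the signal peptide suits the construct to membrane-directed expression of this Lyme disease virulence factor in E. coli, in line with the associated publication on membrane-targeted production of B. burgdorferi proteins.
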