Features (pLannotate 1.2.2; 10 found; start..end, strand, type, name):
    310..898     +  rep_origin     ori: high-copy-number ColE1/pMB1/pBR322/pUC origin of replication
   1081..1134    +  CDS            lacI (fragment): lac repressor; lacI; The lac repressor binds to the lac operator to inhibit transcription in E. coli. This inhibition can be relieved by adding lactose or isopropyl-β-D-thiogalactopyranoside (IPTG).
   1154..1172    +  promoter       T7 promoter: promoter for bacteriophage T7 RNA polymerase
   1204..1226    +  RBS            RBS: efficient ribosome binding site from bacteriophage T7 gene 10 (Olins and Rangwala, 1989)
   2109..2158    +  CDS            SET1 (fragment): solubility-enhancement tag derived from T7 phage gene 10B
   2166..2213    +  terminator     T7 terminator: transcription terminator for bacteriophage T7 RNA polymerase
   2239..2305    +  CDS            lacZα (fragment): LacZα fragment of β-galactosidase; lacZ fragment
   2310..2738    +  rep_origin     f1 ori (sequence partly withheld): f1 bacteriophage origin of replication; arrow indicates direction of (+) strand synthesis
   2791..2895    +  promoter       AmpR promoter: bla
   2896..139     +  CDS            AmpR (across the origin): β-lactamase; bla; confers resistance to ampicillin, carbenicillin, and related antibiotics
>Addgene plasmid #137038 | pBB0238-TEV-His12 | addgene full sequence | sequence record 291947 | Addgene NGS Result
CGGTATCATTGCAGCACTGGGGCCAGATGGTAAGCCCTCCCGTATCGTAGTTATCTACACGACGGGGAGT
CAGGCAACTATGGATGAACGAAATAGACAGATCGCTGAGATAGGTGCCTCACTGATTAAGCATTGGTAAC
TGTCAGACCAAGTTTACTCATATATACTTTAGATTGATTTAAAACTTCATTTTTAATTTAAAAGGATCTA
GGTGAAGATCCTTTTTGATAATCTCATGACCAAAATCCCTTAACGTGAGTTTTCGTTCCACTGAGCGTCA
GACCCCGTAGAAAAGATCAAAGGATCTTCTTGAGATCCTTTTTTTCTGCGCGTAATCTGCTGCTTGCAAA
CAAAAAAACCACCGCTACCAGCGGTGGTTTGTTTGCCGGATCAAGAGCTACCAACTCTTTTTCCGAAGGT
AACTGGCTTCAGCAGAGCGCAGATACCAAATACTGTTCTTCTAGTGTAGCCGTAGTTAGGCCACCACTTC
AAGAACTCTGTAGCACCGCCTACATACCTCGCTCTGCTAATCCTGTTACCAGTGGCTGCTGCCAGTGGCG
ATAAGTCGTGTCTTACCGGGTTGGACTCAAGACGATAGTTACCGGATAAGGCGCAGCGGTCGGGCTGAAC
GGGGGGTTCGTGCACACAGCCCAGCTTGGAGCGAACGACCTACACCGAACTGAGATACCTACAGCGTGAG
CTATGAGAAAGCGCCACGCTTCCCGAAGGGAGAAAGGCGGACAGGTATCCGGTAAGCGGCAGGGTCGGAA
CAGGAGAGCGCACGAGGGAGCTTCCAGGGGGAAACGCCTGGTATCTTTATAGTCCTGTCGGGTTTCGCCA
CCTCTGACTTGAGCGTCGATTTTTGTGATGCTCGTCAGGGGGGCGGAGCCTATGGAAAAACGCCAGCAAC
GCGGCCTTTTTACGGTTCCTGGCCTTTTGCTGGCCTTTTGCTCACATGTTCTTTCCTGCGTTATCCCCTG
ATTCTGTGGATAACCGTATTACCGCCTTTGAGTGAGCTGATACCGCTCGCCGCAGCCGAACGACCGAGCG
CAGCGAGTCAGTGAGCGAGGAAGCGGAAGAGCGCCCAATACGCAAACCGCCTCTCCCCGCGCGTTGGCCG
ATTCATTAATGCAGGATCTCGATCCCGCGAAATTAATACGACTCACTATAGGGAGACCACAACGGTTTCC
CTCTAGAAATAATTTTGTTTAACTTTAAGAAGGAGATATACATATGCGTCGTCTGTTCCTGCTGTATATC
CTGTGCAGCTTTGTTTTCCTGAACCTGTTTGCGCAAGGTAGCAGCAGCTACATTGACAAACAGAAGGAGC
TGGCGATCTTCTACTATGAAGTGGGCCAACGTTACATCAACGTTGGCAAGATCAAAAAGGGCAAGCTGTT
TCAGGCGAAGGCGCTGAAAATTTACCCGGATCTGAAAAAGGGTTTCGACATCAAACTGGCGGTGAAGGAG
CTGGATGCGCGTATTAAAGACGATAACCCGAAGGTTGTGATGCTGGAAGACATCAAGCTGGAGGAAATTC
CGGGCATCGTTCACGAGAAGATCGAAATCAACGATTTCACCAACGCGCCGAAGATTGAGTACATCGCGCA
GCGTGAACGTAGCAAGAACCAAGACAAGATCATCAAGTTCCAGTTCGGCAAGTTCGCGCGTGCGCTGATT
AGCCGTAACTTTGACCTGTTCGACAGCGTGATCGCGGATAAGGTGAACGTTATGGGCCAATTTGAAAGCA
AAAACGACTTCATCAGCACCCTGAGCAGCGCGAGCAGCAAAGCGGATGCGGACGAGCTGGAATACCTGAG
CGTGGACGATTACTATGATCTGAAGAGCCTGAAAATCAGCAAGAGCAACGACACCAGCTTCGCGGTGAAC
GTTAACGCGAAAAAGAACGACGTTACCAAAAACTTTCCGTTCTGGAAGGAGCGTCAGACCCTGATTTTTA
CCACCGAAGACGATAACAACTGGTTCCTGAGCAGCATCAACGAAAATCTTTATTTTCAAGGTCACCATCA
TCACCACCATCACCATCATCACCACCATTAATAAAAGGGCGAATTCCAGCACACTGGCGGCCGTTACTAG
TGGATCCGGCTGCTAACAAAGCCCGAAAGGAAGCTGAGTTGGCTGCTGCCACCGCTGAGCAATAACTAGC
ATAACCCCTTGGGGCCTCTAAACGGGTCTTGAGGGGTTTTTTGCTGAAAGGAGGAACTATATCCGGATCT
GGCGTAATAGCGAAGAGGCCCGCACCGATCGCCCTTCCCAACAGTTGCGCAGCCTGAATGGCGAATGGG
[124 nt withheld, positions 2310-2433]
C
[91 nt withheld, positions 2435-2525]
A
[49 nt withheld, positions 2527-2575]
CCTTTGACGTTGGAGTCCACGTTCTTT
[37 nt withheld, positions 2603-2639]
ACCCTATCTCGGTCTATTCTTTTGATTTATAAGGGATTTTGCCGATTTCGGCCTATTGGTTAAAAAATGA
GCTGATTTAACAAAAATTTAACGCGAATTTTAACAAAATATTAACGCTTACAATTTAGGTGGCACTTTTC
GGGGAAATGTGCGCGGAACCCCTATTTGTTTATTTTTCTAAATACATTCAAATATGTATCCGCTCATGAG
ACAATAACCCTGATAAATGCTTCAATAATATTGAAAAAGGAAGAGTATGAGTATTCAACATTTCCGTGTC
GCCCTTATTCCCTTTTTTGCGGCATTTTGCCTTCCTGTTTTTGCTCACCCAGAAACGCTGGTGAAAGTAA
AAGATGCTGAAGATCAGTTGGGTGCACGAGTGGGTTACATCGAACTGGATCTCAACAGCGGTAAGATCCT
TGAGAGTTTTCGCCCCGAAGAACGTTTTCCAATGATGAGCACTTTTAAAGTTCTGCTATGTGGCGCGGTA
TTATCCCGTATTGACGCCGGGCAAGAGCAACTCGGTCGCCGCATACACTATTCTCAGAATGACTTGGTTG
AGTACTCACCAGTCACAGAAAAGCATCTTACGGATGGCATGACAGTAAGAGAATTATGCAGTGCTGCCAT
AACCATGAGTGATAACACTGCGGCCAACTTACTTCTGACAACGATCGGAGGACCGAAGGAGCTAACCGCT
TTTTTGCACAACATGGGGGATCATGTAACTCGCCTTGATCGTTGGGAACCGGAGCTGAATGAAGCCATAC
CAAACGACGAGCGTGACACCACGATGCCTGTAGCAATGGCAACAACGTTGCGCAAACTATTAACTGGCGA
ACTACTTACTCTAGCTTCCCGGCAACAATTAATAGACTGGATGGAGGCGGATAAAGTTGCAGGACCACTT
CTGCGCTCGGCCCTTCCGGCTGGCTGGTTTATTGCTGATAAATCTGGAGCCGGTGAGCGTGGGTCTCG
